Addgene plasmid #234599: pAED2
Purpose: Fluorescent reporter of the SOS response
Depositing lab: Tanel Tenson. Depositing organization: University of Tartu. Publication: Antibacterial compounds against non-growing and intracellular bacteria. Kaldalu N, Berzins N, Berglund Fick S, Sharma A, Andersson NC, Aedla J, Hinnu M, Puhar A, Hauryliuk V, Tenson T. NPJ Antimicrob Resist. 2025 Apr 11;3(1):25. doi: 10.1038/s44259-025-00097-0. PubMed 40216902.
Backbone
  Vector backbone: pSC101
  Backbone size w/o insert (bp): 3968
  Total vector size (bp): 6022
  Vector type: Bacterial Expression ; reporter
Growth in bacteria
  Bacterial resistance: Ampicillin, 100 μg/mL
  Growth temperature: 37°C
  Growth strain: DH5alpha
  Copy number: Low Copy
Gene/Insert 1
  Gene/Insert name: mScarlet-I
  Species: Synthetic
  Insert size (bp): 696
  Mutation: The single amino acid substitution T74I found in mScarlet-I results in a marked maturation acceleration in cells, but at the cost of a moderate decrease in fluorescence quantum yield (0.54) and fluorescence lifetime (3.1 ns), although both values are still higher than those of all previously engineered bright mRFPs.
  GenBank ID: APD76536.1
  Promoter: cda
  Cloning method: Ligation Independent Cloning
  Sequencing primers: 5′ ACATGGTCCTTCTTGAGTTTGTAACAGC; 3′ TTAGGCGGTCACTTGTACAGCTCG
Gene/Insert 2
  Gene/Insert name: gfp-mut2
  Species: Aequorea victoria
  Insert size (bp): 726
  Mutation: GFPmut2 was derived from avGFP with the following mutations: S65A/V68L/S72A
  Promoter: Ptet+dnaK P1
  Cloning method: Ligation Independent Cloning
  Sequencing primers: 5′ CTCATGTTTGACAGCTTATCATCGATAAGC; 3′ GGCGGTTATTTGTACAATTCATCCATACC
Resource information
  A portion of this plasmid was derived from a plasmid made by: cda promoter was amplified from pANO1::cda’ that was gift from Dr. Lars Hestbjerg Hansen and is published in Norman, A., Hansen, L. H. & Sørensen, S. J. Construction of a ColD cda promoter-based SOS-green fluorescent protein whole-cell biosensor with higher sensitivity toward genotoxic compounds than constructs based on recA, umuDC, or sulA 1135 promoters. Appl. Environ. Microbiol. 71, 2338–2346 (2005).
Terms and licenses: Academic/Nonprofit Terms; Industry Terms: Not Available to Industry
Depositor comments: Please visit https://doi.org/10.1101/2024.11.06.622235 for bioRxiv preprint.
How to cite: pAED2 was a gift from Tanel Tenson (Addgene plasmid # 234599 ; http://n2t.net/addgene:234599 ; RRID:Addgene_234599)
