[The description below was written by a language model from this plasmid's Addgene catalogue record and pLannotate feature annotations shown in this document.]
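Description:
pAED2 is a low-copy bacterial reporter plasmid of about 6 kb built on a pSC101 backbone, intended as a dual-colour fluorescent reporter of the SOS (DNA damage) response. Replication depends on the pSC101 origin together with the plasmid-encoded Rep101 (RepA) initiator, which keeps the copy number low and limits reporter burden and cell-to-cell copy variation. Selection is by ampicillin through a β-lactamase gene under its native bla promoter. A short remnant of a tetracycline efflux gene sits next to it and appears to be a non-functional fragment left over from the backbone.

The payload consists of two separate expression units in the same orientation. The SOS-responsive unit places the red fluorescent protein mScarlet-I, a T74I variant of mScarlet with accelerated maturation at some cost in quantum yield, under the cda promoter. This promoter originates from the ColD plasmid and was taken from an earlier SOS whole-cell biosensor reported to be more sensitive to genotoxic compounds than recA-, umuDC- or sulA-based designs. The promoter itself is not annotated in the feature table but presumably occupies the gap upstream of the mScarlet-I coding sequence. A lambda t0 terminator lies downstream, and a short His-tag-like fragment is detected after the coding sequence, apparently outside it. The second unit expresses GFPmut2 (S65A/V68L/S72A avGFP, rapidly maturing) from a composite promoter recorded as Ptet plus dnaK P1, followed by a putative bacterial terminator. The record does not state its role, but it could plausibly serve as a green reference signal alongside the inducible red one. rrnB T1 and T2 terminators insulate the cassettes from the rest of the plasmid. The associated work concerns antibacterial compounds acting on non-growing and intracellular bacteria.
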