Features (pLannotate 1.2.2; 13 found; start..end, strand, type, name):
     13..195     -  CDS            TcR (fragment): tetracycline efflux protein; tet; confers resistance to tetracycline
    196..1056    -  CDS            AmpR: β-lactamase; bla; confers resistance to ampicillin, carbenicillin, and related antibiotics
   1057..1161    -  promoter       AmpR promoter: bla
   1213..1240    -  terminator     rrnB T2 terminator: transcription terminator T2 from the E. coli rrnB gene
   1448..1476    +  promoter       tet promoter: E. coli promoter for tetracycline efflux protein gene
   1549..2259    +  CDS            GFPmut2: GFPmut2 is a basic (constitutively fluorescent) green fluorescent protein published in 1996, derived from Aequorea victoria. It is reported to be a very rapidly-maturing weak dimer.
   2298..2332    +  terminator     bacterial terminator (fragment): putative bacterial transcription terminator
   2677..3372    +  CDS            mScarlet-I: mScarlet-I is a basic (constitutively fluorescent) red fluorescent protein published in 2016, derived from synthetic construct. It is reported to be a rapidly-maturing monomer with moderate acid sensitivity.
   3475..3498    +  CDS            9xHis (fragment): 9xHis affinity tag
   3583..3677    +  terminator     lambda t0 terminator: transcription terminator from phage lambda
   4169..4391    +  rep_origin     pSC101 ori: low-copy replication origin that requires the Rep101 protein
   4439..5389    +  CDS            Rep101: RepA protein needed for replication with the pSC101 origin; rep101
   5927..6013    -  terminator     rrnB T1 terminator: Escherichia coli rrnB; transcription terminator T1 from the E. coli rrnB gene
>Addgene plasmid #234599 | pAED2 | addgene full sequence | sequence record 467741 | Addgene NGS Result
AGCTTGCATGCCCAAGGAGATGGCGCCCAACAGTCCCCCGGCCACGGGGCCTGCCACCATACCCACGCCG
AAACAAGCGCTCATGAGCCCGAAGTGGCGAGCCCGATCTTCCCCATCGGTGATGTCGGCGATATAGGCGC
CAGCAACCGCACCTGTGGCGCCGGTGATGCCGGCCACGATGCGTCCGGCGTAGAGTTACCAATGCTTAAT
CAGTGAGGCACCTATCTCAGCGATCTGTCTATTTCGTTCATCCATAGTTGCCTGACTCCCCGTCGTGTAG
ATAACTACGATACGGGAGGGCTTACCATCTGGCCCCAGTGCTGCAATGATACCGCGAGACCCACGCTCAC
CGGCTCCAGATTTATCAGCAATAAACCAGCCAGCCGGAAGGGCCGAGCGCAGAAGTGGTCCTGCAACTTT
ATCCGCCTCCATCCAGTCTATTAATTGTTGCCGGGAAGCTAGAGTAAGTAGTTCGCCAGTTAATAGTTTG
CGCAACGTTGTTGCCATTGCTGCAGGCATCGTGGTGTCACGCTCGTCGTTTGGTATGGCTTCATTCAGCT
CCGGTTCCCAACGATCAAGGCGAGTTACATGATCCCCCATGTTGTGCAAAAAAGCGGTTAGCTCCTTCGG
TCCTCCGATCGTTGTCAGAAGTAAGTTGGCCGCAGTGTTATCACTCATGGTTATGGCAGCACTGCATAAT
TCTCTTACTGTCATGCCATCCGTAAGATGCTTTTCTGTGACTGGTGAGTACTCAACCAAGTCATTCTGAG
AATAGTGTATGCGGCGACCGAGTTGCTCTTGCCCGGCGTCAACACGGGATAATACCGCGCCACATAGCAG
AACTTTAAAAGTGCTCATCATTGGAAAACGTTCTTCGGGGCGAAAACTCTCAAGGATCTTACCGCTGTTG
AGATCCAGTTCGATGTAACCCACTCGTGCACCCAACTGATCTTCAGCATCTTTTACTTTCACCAGCGTTT
CTGGGTGAGCAAAAACAGGAAGGCAAAATGCCGCAAAAAAGGGAATAAGGGCGACACGGAAATGTTGAAT
ACTCATACTCTTCCTTTTTCAATATTATTGAAGCATTTATCAGGGTTATTGTCTCATGAGCGGATACATA
TTTGAATGTATTTAGAAAAATAAACAAATAGGGGTTCCGCGCACATTTCCCCGAAAAGTGCCACCTGACG
TCTAAGAAACCATTATTATCATAAAAGGCCATCCGTCAGGATGGCCTTCTATGAATGCCTTGGCTGCGAT
TCATTCTTTATATGAATAAAATTGTTGTCAGTTTCACGTCTTGTCCTGCCATATCGCGAAATTTCTGCGC
AAAAGCACAAAAAATTTTTGCATCTCCCCCTTGATGACGTGGGTTACGACCCCATTTAGTAGTCAACCGC
AGTGAGTGAGTCTGACGAGGCCCTTTCGTCTTCAAGAATTCTCATGTTTGACAGCTTATCATCGATAAGC
TTTAATGCGGTAGTTTATCACAGTTAAATTGCTAACGCAGTCCGGGGAATTCAGGCTTGGAGGAACAATA
TGAAAGGATCCAAAGGTGAAGAATTATTCACTGGAGTTGTCCCAATTCTTGTTGAATTAGATGGTGATGT
TAATGGGCACAAATTTTCTGTCAGTGGAGAGGGTGAAGGTGATGCAACATACGGAAAACTTACCCTTAAA
TTTATTTGCACTACTGGAAAACTACCTGTTCCATGGCCAACACTTGTCACTACTTTCGCGTATGGTCTTC
AATGCTTTGCGAGATACCCAGATCATATGAAACAGCATGACTTTTTCAAGAGTGCCATGCCCGAAGGTTA
TGTACAGGAAAGAACTATATTTTTCAAAGATGACGGGAACTACAAGACACGTGCTGAAGTCAAGTTTGAA
GGTGATACCCTTGTTAATAGAATCGAGTTAAAAGGTATTGATTTTAAAGAAGATGGAAACATTCTTGGAC
ACAAATTGGAATACAACTATAACTCACACAAAGTATACATCATGGCAGACAAACAAAAGGATGGAATCAA
AGTTAACTTCAAAATTAGACACAACATTGAAGATGGAAGCGTTCAACTAGCAGACCATTATCAACGAAAT
ACTCCAATTGGCGATGGCCCTGTCCTTTTACCAGACAACCATTACCTGTCCACACAATCTGCCCTTTCGA
AAGATCCCAACGAAAAGAGAGACCACATGGTCCTTCTTGAGTTTGTAACAGCTGCTGGGATTACACATGG
TATGGATGAATTGTACAAATAACCGCCACCCCCTGAACCTGAAACATAAAATGAATAGAAATCATCCTTA
GCGAAAGCTAAGGATTTTTTTTGAGCTCGGCGCGCCTGCAGGTCGACAAGCTTGGAAATGACCTGACAGC
GCTCTTCGGCTTCGGTCAGTCTATGGCGTTTCATGGTGGTCTCCGGGTGTTTCTCTGGTGTCATAACAGT
TTAACTGTTGGCTCTCTCCTTATGCTAATCAGCCTTCTTTCATGCCTGTTGCCATTGAGTTTAAGAATGA
TTGGTTGTTTTTCTTGAGCGTTTTCACAAAAACGTAAATCCAGTGGGTTGACAGGATTTACGAGGTGACG
TAACTTTTCACTGTATATAAAACCAGTGGTTTTATATACAGTTTGTTGTTTTTAACGCATTGTTTTAAAA
GTCAAGGAGGTGCAATATGGTGAGCAAGGGCGAGGCAGTGATCAAGGAGTTCATGCGGTTCAAGGTGCAC
ATGGAGGGCTCCATGAACGGCCACGAGTTCGAGATCGAGGGCGAGGGCGAGGGCCGCCCCTACGAGGGCA
CCCAGACCGCCAAGCTGAAGGTGACCAAGGGTGGCCCCCTGCCCTTCTCCTGGGACATCCTGTCCCCTCA
GTTCATGTACGGCTCCAGGGCCTTCATCAAGCACCCCGCCGACATCCCCGACTACTATAAGCAGTCCTTC
CCCGAGGGCTTCAAGTGGGAGCGCGTGATGAACTTCGAGGACGGCGGCGCCGTGACCGTGACCCAGGACA
CCTCCCTGGAGGACGGCACCCTGATCTACAAGGTGAAGCTCCGCGGCACCAACTTCCCTCCTGACGGCCC
CGTAATGCAGAAGAAGACAATGGGCTGGGAAGCGTCCACCGAGCGGTTGTACCCCGAGGACGGCGTGCTG
AAGGGCGACATTAAGATGGCCCTGCGCCTGAAGGACGGCGGCCGCTACCTGGCGGACTTCAAGACCACCT
ACAAGGCCAAGAAGCCCGTGCAGATGCCCGGCGCCTACAACGTCGACCGCAAGTTGGACATCACCTCCCA
CAACGAGGACTACACCGTGGTGGAACAGTACGAACGCTCCGAGGGCCGCCACTCCACCGGCGGCATGGAC
GAGCTGTACAAGTGACCGCCTAATGAGCGGGCTTTAATCACTAGTGAATTCGCGGCCGCCTGCAGGTCGA
CCATATGGGAGAGCTCCGTCGACAAGCTTGCGGCCGCACTCGAGCACCACCACCACCACCACCACCACTA
ATTGATTAATACCTAGGCTGCTAAACAAAGCCCATGGATCGATAGCTGGTCGACAGGACTCTGGGGTTCG
AGAGCTCGCTTGGACTCCTGTTGATAGATCCAGTAATGACCTCAGAACTCCATCTGGATTTGTTCAGAAC
GCTCGGTTGCCGCCGGGCGTTTTTTATTGGTGAGAATCCAAGCACTAGGGACAGTAAGACGGGTAAGCCT
GTTGATGATACCGCTGCCTTACTGGGTGCATTAGCCAGTCTGAATGACCTGTCACGGGATAATCCGAAGT
GGTCAGACTGGAAAATCAGAGGGCAGGAACTGCTGAACAGCAAAAAGTCAGATAGCACCACATAGCAGAC
CCGCCATAAAACGCCCTGAGAAGCCCGTGACGGGCTTTTCTTGTATTATGGGTAGTTTCCTTGCATGAAT
CCATAAAAGGCGCCTGTAGTGCCATTTACCCCCATTCACTGCCAGAGCCGTGAGCGCAGCGAACTGAATG
TCACGAAAAAGACAGCGACTCAGGTGCCTGATGGTCGGAGACAAAAGGAATATTCAGCGATTTGCCCGAG
CTTGCGAGGGTGCTACTTAAGCCTTTAGGGTTTTAAGGTCTGTTTTGTAGAGGAGCAAACAGCGTTTGCG
ACATCCTTTTGTAATACTGCGGAACTGACTAAAGTAGTGAGTTATACACAGGGCTGGGATCTATTCTTTT
TATCTTTTTTTATTCTTTCTTTATTCTATAAATTATAACCACTTGAATATAAACAAAAAAAACACACAAA
GGTCTAGCGGAATTTACAGAGGGTCTAGCAGAATTTACAAGTTTTCCAGCAAAGGTCTAGCAGAATTTAC
AGATACCCACAACTCAAAGGAAAAGGACTAGTAATTATCATTGACTAGCCCATCTCAATTGGTATAGTGA
TTAAAATCACCTAGACCAATTGAGATGTATGTCTGAATTAGTTGTTTTCAAAGCAAATGAACTAGCGATT
AGTCGCTATGACTTAACGGAGCATGAAACCAAGCTAATTTTATGCTGTGTGGCACTACTCAACCCCACGA
TTGAAAACCCTACAAGGAAAGAACGGACGGTATCGTTCACTTATAACCAATACGCTCAGATGATGAACAT
CAGTAGGGAAAATGCTTATGGTGTATTAGCTAAAGCAACCAGAGAGCTGATGACGAGAACTGTGGAAATC
AGGAATCCTTTGGTTAAAGGCTTTGAGATTTTCCAGTGGACAAACTATGCCAAGTTCTCAAGCGAAAAAT
TAGAATTAGTTTTTAGTGAAGAGATATTGCCTTATCTTTTCCAGTTAAAAAAATTCATAAAATATAATCT
GGAACATGTTAAGTCTTTTGAAAACAAATACTCTATGAGGATTTATGAGTGGTTATTAAAAGAACTAACA
CAAAAGAAAACTCACAAGGCAAATATAGAGATTAGCCTTGATGAATTTAAGTTCATGTTAATGCTTGAAA
ATAACTACCATGAGTTTAAAAGGCTTAACCAATGGGTTTTGAAACCAATAAGTAAAGATTTAAACACTTA
CAGCAATATGAAATTGGTGGTTGATAAGCGAGGCCGCCCGACTGATACGTTGATTTTCCAAGTTGAACTA
GATAGACAAATGGATCTCGTAACCGAACTTGAGAACAACCAGATAAAAATGAATGGTGACAAAATACCAA
CAACCATTACATCAGATTCCTACCTACATAACGGACTAAGAAAAACACTACACGATGCTTTAACTGCAAA
AATTCAGCTCACCAGTTTTGAGGCAAAATTTTTGAGTGACATGCAAAGTAAGTATGATCTCAATGGTTCG
TTCTCATGGCTCACGCAAAAACAACGAACCACACTAGAGAACATACTGGCTAAATACGGAAGGATCTGAG
GTTCTTATGGCTCTTGTATCTATCAGTGAAGCATCAAGACTAACAAACAAAAGTAGAACAACTGTTCACC
GTTACATATCAAAGGGAAAACTGTCCATATGCACAGATGAAAACGGTGTAAAAAAGATAGATACATCAGA
GCTTTTACGAGTTTTTGGTGCATTCAAAGCTGTTCACCATGAACAGATCGACAATGTAACAGATGAACAG
CATGTAACACCTAATAGAACAGGTGAAACCAGTAAAACAAAGCAACTAGAACATGAAATTGAACACCTGA
GACAACTTGTTACAGCTCAACAGTCACACATAGACAGCCTGAAACAGGCGATGCTGCTTATCGAATCAAA
GCTGCCGACAACACGGGAGCCAGTGACGCCTCCCGTGGGGAAAAAATCATGGCAATTCTGGAAGAAATAG
CGCTTTCAGCCGGCAAACCGGCTGAAGCCGGATCTGCGATTCTGATAACAAACTAGCAACACCAGAACAG
CCCGTTTGCGGGCAGCAAAACCCGTACCCTAGGTCTAGGGCGGCGGATTTGTCCTACTCAGGAGAGCGTT
CACCGACAAACAACAGATAAAACGAAAGGCCCAGTCTTTCGACTGAGCCTTTCGTTTTATTTGATGCCTC
TAG
